>Addgene plasmid #187849 | ND6-L1397-N_Q1310A_right | addgene full sequence | sequence record 375503 | Addgene NGS Result
ATATGCCAAGTACGCCCCCTATTGACGTCAATGACGGTAAATGGCCCGCCTGGCATTATGCCCAGTACAT
GACCTTATGGGACTTTCCTACTTGGCAGTACATCTACGTATTAGTCATCGCTATTACCATGGTGATGCGG
TTTTGGCAGTACATCAATGGGCGTGGATAGCGGTTTGACTCACGGGGATTTCCAAGTCTCCACCCCATTG
ACGTCAATGGGAGTTTGTTTTGGCACCAAAATCAACGGGACTTTCCAAAATGTCGTAACAACTCCGCCCC
ATTGACGCAAATGGGCGGTAGGCGTGTACGGTGGGAGGTCTATATAAGCAGAGCTGGTTTAGTGAACCGT
CAGATCCGCTAGAGATCCGCGGCCGCTAATACGACTCACTATAGGGAGAGCCGCCACCATGGCCAGCGTG
CTCACACCACTGCTGCTGAGAGGCCTGACAGGAAGCGCGCGGAGACTGCCTGTCCCCAGAGCCAAGATCC
ACAGCCTGGATTATAAGGACCACGACGGAGATTACAAAGACCACGATATCGACTACAAGGATGACGACGA
TAAGATGGACATCGCGGACCTCAGGACGCTGGGCTACAGCCAGCAACAGCAAGAGAAGATCAAGCCCAAA
GTAAGGAGCACCGTGGCCCAGCACCACGAGGCCCTGGTGGGTCACGGCTTCACCCACGCGCATATCGTTG
CTCTGAGCCAACATCCCGCAGCTCTGGGTACCGTTGCGGTGAAGTATCAGGACATGATCGCGGCACTGCC
TGAAGCTACACACGAAGCCATAGTGGGCGTTGGCAAGAGAGGTGCTGGTGCCAGAGCGCTTGAGGCACTG
TTGACGGTGGCTGGCGAGCTGAGGGGACCGCCACTGCAACTGGACACCGGCCAACTGCTGAAGATCGCCA
AGAGGGGAGGCGTGACGGCGGTGGAGGCCGTGCATGCCTGGAGGAACGCACTGACCGGCGCGCCCCTGAA
CCTGACACCAGAGCAAGTAGTGGCTATTGCAAGTAACAACGGTGGCAAACAAGCGCTGGAGACCGTGCAG
AGGCTCCTTCCGGTGCTCTGCCAAGCACACGGTCTCACTCCGGAACAGGTGGTCGCAATCGCGAGCAACA
TCGGCGGCAAGCAAGCCCTTGAGACAGTCCAAAGACTTTTGCCTGTCCTTTGTCAGGCGCATGGCCTTAC
GCCTGAGCAAGTCGTTGCGATCGCCTCCAACGGCGGCGGAAAACAGGCTTTGGAAACCGTGCAGCGGTTG
CTGCCCGTTTTGTGCCAAGCCCACGGATTGACCCCCGAACAGGTTGTAGCCATAGCTTCTAACAACGGAG
GTAAGCAGGCACTGGAAACCGTGCAGCGCCTGCTCCCAGTACTGTGTCAGGCTCATGGGCTGACACCAGA
GCAAGTAGTGGCTATTGCAAGTAACAACGGTGGCAAACAAGCGCTGGAGACCGTGCAGAGGCTCCTTCCG
GTGCTCTGCCAAGCACACGGTCTCACTCCGGAACAGGTGGTCGCAATCGCGAGCCACGACGGCGGCAAGC
AAGCCCTTGAGACAGTCCAAAGACTTTTGCCTGTCCTTTGTCAGGCGCATGGCCTTACGCCTGAGCAAGT
CGTTGCGATCGCCTCCAACGGCGGCGGAAAACAGGCTTTGGAAACCGTGCAGCGGTTGCTGCCCGTTTTG
TGCCAAGCCCACGGATTGACCCCCGAACAGGTTGTAGCCATAGCTTCTAACATCGGAGGTAAGCAGGCAC
TGGAAACCGTGCAGCGCCTGCTCCCAGTACTGTGTCAGGCTCATGGGCTCACTCCGGAACAGGTGGTCGC
AATCGCGAGCAACGGCGGCGGCAAGCAAGCCCTTGAGACAGTCCAAAGACTTTTGCCTGTCCTTTGTCAG
GCGCATGGCCTTACGCCTGAGCAAGTCGTTGCGATCGCCTCCAACGGCGGCGGAAAACAGGCTTTGGAAA
CCGTGCAGCGGTTGCTGCCCGTTTTGTGCCAAGCCCACGGATTGACCCCCGAACAGGTTGTAGCCATAGC
TTCTAACGGCGGAGGTAGACCTGCACTGGAAAGCATCGTGGCCCAGCTGAGCAGACCCGACCCTGCCCTC
GCCGCTCTGACCAACGACCACCTGGTGGCCCTGGCTTGCCTCGGGGGCAGGCCAGCTCTTGACGCCGTGA
AGAAGGGCCTTGGCGGATCCGCCATCCCCGTGAAGCGGGGCGCTACAGGCGAGACAAAAGTTTTCACCGG
CAACTCCAACAGCCCCAAGTCCCCAACCAAGGGCGGTTGTAGCGGCGGCAGCACCAACCTGAGCGACATC
ATCGAGAAGGAAACCGGCAAGCAGCTGGTGATCCAGGAGAGCATCCTGATGCTGCCTGAAGAGGTGGAAG
AAGTGATCGGCAACAAGCCTGAGAGCGACATCCTGGTGCACACCGCCTACGACGAGTCTACCGACGAGAA
CGTGATGCTGCTGACAAGCGATGCCCCTGAGTACAAGCCCTGGGCCCTGGTGATCCAAGACTCCAATGGC
GAGAACAAGATCAAGATGCTGTAATAGACCACGATCGTTATGCTGATCATACCCTAATGATCCCAGCAAG
ATAATGTCCTGTCTTCTAAGATGTGCATCAAGCCTGGTACATACTGAAAACCCTATAAGGTCCTGGATAA
TTTTTGTTTGATTATTCATTGAAGAAACATTTATTTTCCAATTGTGTGAAGTTTTTGACTGTTAATAAAA
GAATCTGTCAACCATCAAAGTTTAAACCCGCTGATCAGCCTCGACTGTGCCTTCTAGTTGCCAGCCATCT
GTTGTTTGCCCCTCCCCCGTGCCTTCCTTGACCCTGGAAGGTGCCACTCCCACTGTCCTTTCCTAATAAA
ATGAGGAAATTGCATCGCATTGTCTGAGTAGGTGTCATTCTATTCTGGGGGGTGGGGTGGGGCAGGACAG
CAAGGGGGAGGATTGGGAAGACAATAGCAGGCATGCTGGGGATGCGGTGGGCTCTATGGCTTCTGAGGCG
GAAAGAACCAGCTGGGGCTCAATACCGTCGACCTCTAGCTAGAGCTTGGCGTAATCATGGTCATAGCTGT
TTCCTGTGTGAAATTGTTATCCGCTCACAATTCCACACAACATACGAGCCGGAAGCATAAAGTGTAAAGC
CTAGGGTGCCTAATGAGTGAGCTAACTCACATTAATTGCGTTGCGCTCACTGCCCGCTTTCCAGTCGGGA
AACCTGTCGTGCCAGCTGCATTAATGAATCGGCCAACGCGCGGGGAGAGGCGGTTTGCGTATTGGGCGCT
CTTCCGCTTCCTCGCTCACTGACTCGCTGCGCTCGGTCGTTCGGCTGCGGCGAGCGGTATCAGCTCACTC
AAAGGCGGTAATACGGTTATCCACAGAATCAGGGGATAACGCAGGAAAGAACATGTGAGCAAAAGGCCAG
CAAAAGGCCAGGAACCGTAAAAAGGCCGCGTTGCTGGCGTTTTTCCATAGGCTCCGCCCCCCTGACGAGC
ATCACAAAAATCGACGCTCAAGTCAGAGGTGGCGAAACCCGACAGGACTATAAAGATACCAGGCGTTTCC
CCCTGGAAGCTCCCTCGTGCGCTCTCCTGTTCCGACCCTGCCGCTTACCGGATACCTGTCCGCCTTTCTC
CCTTCGGGAAGCGTGGCGCTTTCTCATAGCTCACGCTGTAGGTATCTCAGTTCGGTGTAGGTCGTTCGCT
CCAAGCTGGGCTGTGTGCACGAACCCCCCGTTCAGCCCGACCGCTGCGCCTTATCCGGTAACTATCGTCT
TGAGTCCAACCCGGTAAGACACGACTTATCGCCACTGGCAGCAGCCACTGGTAACAGGATTAGCAGAGCG
AGGTATGTAGGCGGTGCTACAGAGTTCTTGAAGTGGTGGCCTAACTACGGCTACACTAGAAGAACAGTAT
TTGGTATCTGCGCTCTGCTGAAGCCAGTTACCTTCGGAAAAAGAGTTGGTAGCTCTTGATCCGGCAAACA
AACCACCGCTGGTAGCGGTGGTTTTTTTGTTTGCAAGCAGCAGATTACGCGCAGAAAAAAAGGATCTCAA
GAAGATCCTTTGATCTTTTCTACGGGGTCTGACACTCAGTGGAACGAAAACTCACGTTAAGGGATTTTGG
TCATGAGATTATCAAAAAGGATCTTCACCTAGATCCTTTTAAATTAAAAATGAAGTTTTAAATCAATCTA
AAGTATATATGAGTAAACTTGGTCTGACAGTTACCAATGCTTAATCAGTGAGGCACCTATCTCAGCGATC
TGTCTATTTCGTTCATCCATAGTTGCCTGACTCCCCGTCGTGTAGATAACTACGATACGGGAGGGCTTAC
CATCTGGCCCCAGTGCTGCAATGATACCGCGAGACCCACGCTCACCGGCTCCAGATTTATCAGCAATAAA
CCAGCCAGCCGGAAGGGCCGAGCGCAGAAGTGGTCCTGCAACTTTATCCGCCTCCATCCAGTCTATTAAT
TGTTGCCGGGAAGCTAGAGTAAGTAGTTCGCCAGTTAATAGTTTGCGCAACGTTGTTGCCATTGCTACAG
GCATCGTGGTGTCACGCTCGTCGTTTGGTATGGCTTCATTCAGCTCCGGTTCCCAACGATCAAGGCGAGT
TACATGATCCCCCATGTTGTGCAAAAAAGCGGTTAGCTCCTTCGGTCCTCCGATCGTTGTCAGAAGTAAG
TTGGCCGCAGTGTTATCACTCATGGTTATGGCAGCACTGCATAATTCTCTTACTGTCATGCCATCCGTAA
GATGCTTTTCTGTGACTGGTGAGTACTCAACCAAGTCATTCTGAGAATAGTGTATGCGGCGACCGAGTTG
CTCTTGCCCGGCGTCAATACGGGATAATACCGCGCCACATAGCAGAACTTTAAAAGTGCTCATCATTGGA
AAACGTTCTTCGGGGCGAAAACTCTCAAGGATCTTACCGCTGTTGAGATCCAGTTCGATGTAACCCACTC
GTGCACCCAACTGATCTTCAGCATCTTTTACTTTCACCAGCGTTTCTGGGTGAGCAAAAACAGGAAGGCA
AAATGCCGCAAAAAAGGGAATAAGGGCGACACGGAAATGTTGAATACTCATACTCTTCCTTTTTCAATAT
TATTGAAGCATTTATCAGGGTTATTGTCTCATGAGCGGATACATATTTGAATGTATTTAGAAAAATAAAC
AAATAGGGGTTCCGCGCACATTTCCCCGAAAAGTGCCACCTGACGTCGACGGATCGGGAGATCGATCTCC
CGATCCCCTAGGGTCGACTCTCAGTACAATCTGCTCTGATGCCGCATAGTTAAGCCAGTATCTGCTCCCT
GCTTGTGTGTTGGAGGTCGCTGAGTAGTGCGCGAGCAAAATTTAAGCTACAACAAGGCAAGGCTTGACCG
ACAATTGCATGAAGAATCTGCTTAGGGTTAGGCGTTTTGCGCTGCTTCGCGATGTACGGGCCAGATATAC
GCGTTGACATTGATTATTGACTAGTTATTAATAGTAATCAATTACGGGGTCATTAGTTCATAGCCCATAT
ATGGAGTTCCGCGTTACATAACTTACGGTAAATGGCCCGCCTGGCTGACCGCCCAACGACCCCCGCCCAT
TGACGTCAATAATGACGTATGTTCCCATAGTAACGCCAATAGGGACTTTCCATTGACGTCAATGGGTGGA
GTATTTACGGTAAACTGCCCACTTGGCAGTACATCAAGTGTATC
Features (pLannotate 1.2.2; 18 found; start..end, strand, type, name):
    132..335     +  promoter       CMV promoter: human cytomegalovirus (CMV) immediate early promoter
    377..395     +  promoter       T7 promoter: promoter for bacteriophage T7 RNA polymerase
    415..498     +  CDS            COX8A (fragment): COX8A_HUMAN - Also known as COX8, COX8L. Experimental evidence at protein level: Swiss-Prot protein existence level 1. Component of the cytochrome c oxidase, the last enzyme in the mitochondrial electron transport chain which drives oxidative phosphorylation. The respiratory chain contains 3 multisubunit complexes succinate dehydrogenase (complex II, CII), ubiquinol- cytochrome c oxidoreductase (cytochrome b-c1 complex, complex III, CIII) and cytochrome c oxidase (complex IV, CIV), that cooperate to transfer electrons derived from NADH and succinate to molecular oxygen, creating an electrochem
    538..564     +  CDS            3xFLAG (fragment): three tandem FLAG® epitope tags
    577..1083    +  CDS            avrBs3 (fragment): AVRB3_XANEU - Experimental evidence at protein level: Swiss-Prot protein existence level 1. Avirulence protein. Acts as a transcription factor in C.annuum plants. In susceptible plants lacking the Bs3 resistance gene induces expression of a number of genes, including genes homologous to a family of auxin-induced genes, alpha-expansin genes, pectate lyase, anthocyanidin glucoside rhamnosyl transferase and at least one transcription factor, UPA20. Their expression leads to plant hypertrophy in mesophyll cells, probably mainly mediated by UPA20 (PubMed:17962565). In resistant plants induces the h
   2062..2208    +  CDS            avrBs3 (fragment): AVRB3_XANEU - Experimental evidence at protein level: Swiss-Prot protein existence level 1. Avirulence protein. Acts as a transcription factor in C.annuum plants. In susceptible plants lacking the Bs3 resistance gene induces expression of a number of genes, including genes homologous to a family of auxin-induced genes, alpha-expansin genes, pectate lyase, anthocyanidin glucoside rhamnosyl transferase and at least one transcription factor, UPA20. Their expression leads to plant hypertrophy in mesophyll cells, probably mainly mediated by UPA20 (PubMed:17962565). In resistant plants induces the h
   2293..2541    +  CDS            UGI: UNGI_BPPB2 - Experimental evidence at protein level: Swiss-Prot protein existence level 1. This protein binds specifically and reversibly to the host uracil-DNA glycosylase, preventing removal of uracil residues from PBS2 DNA by the host uracil-excision repair system. From Bacillus phage PBS2 (Bacteriophage PBS2).
   2775..2999    +  polyA_signal   bGH poly(A) signal: bovine growth hormone polyadenylation signal
   3003..3024    +  promoter       SV40 promoter (fragment): SV40 enhancer and early promoter
   3094..3110    -  protein_bind   lac operator: The lac repressor binds to the lac operator to inhibit transcription in E. coli. This inhibition can be relieved by adding lactose or isopropyl-β-D-thiogalactopyranoside (IPTG). lac repressor encoded by lacI
   3118..3148    -  promoter       lac promoter: promoter for the E. coli lac operon
   3163..3184    -  protein_bind   CAP binding site: CAP binding activates transcription in the presence of cAMP. E. coli catabolite activator protein
   3197..3289    -  CDS            lacI (fragment): lac repressor; lacI; The lac repressor binds to the lac operator to inhibit transcription in E. coli. This inhibition can be relieved by adding lactose or isopropyl-β-D-thiogalactopyranoside (IPTG).
   3472..4060    -  rep_origin     ori: high-copy-number ColE1/pMB1/pBR322/pUC origin of replication
   4231..5091    -  CDS            AmpR: β-lactamase; bla; confers resistance to ampicillin, carbenicillin, and related antibiotics
   5092..5196    -  promoter       AmpR promoter: bla
   5267..5311    -  misc_feature   bom (fragment): basis of mobility region from pBR322
   5466..131     +  enhancer       CMV enhancer (across the origin): human cytomegalovirus immediate early enhancer
