[The description below was written by a language model from this plasmid's Addgene catalogue record and pLannotate feature annotations shown in this document.]
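Description:
ND6-L1397-N_Q1310A_right is a 5.7 kb mammalian expression plasmid on a pCMV backbone that encodes the right-hand half of a split, TALE-guided mitochondrial cytosine base editor (DdCBE) directed at the ND6 gene of the mitochondrial genome. It is propagated in E. coli through a high-copy ColE1/pUC-type origin and selected with ampicillin via the β-lactamase gene. Remnants of lac regulatory sequences, a pBR322 bom fragment and a short SV40 promoter fragment are backbone leftovers, and no mammalian selection marker is annotated.

Expression is driven by the CMV enhancer and immediate-early promoter and terminated by the bGH polyadenylation signal; a T7 promoter sits just upstream of the coding region. The open reading frame begins with the COX8A mitochondrial targeting sequence, which directs import of the protein into the mitochondrial matrix, followed by a 3xFLAG epitope for detection. Next comes the ND6 right TALE DNA-binding array. The annotation recognises only its flanking N- and C-terminal portions as AvrBs3-like fragments, leaving the central repeat region unannotated. According to the insert name, the TALE is fused to the C-terminal half of the DddA double-stranded-DNA cytidine deaminase split at G1397, which is not itself picked up in the feature table, and then to a uracil glycosylase inhibitor (UGI) that blocks excision of the uracil editing intermediate. An ATP5B 3'UTR is listed after the coding sequence.

The split deaminase half is inactive alone and is meant to be co-expressed with a matching left-side construct so that activity is reconstituted at the target site. The name points to a Q1310A DddA variant pairing, though residue 1310 would lie in the N-terminal half, so the record does not make clear that this plasmid carries the substitution. The associated publication concerns nuclear off-target mutations caused by mitochondrial base editors.
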