Addgene plasmid #187849: ND6-L1397-N_Q1310A_right
Purpose: expresses the right-side half ND6-Q1310A in mammalian cells
Depositing lab: Chengqi Yi. Depositing organization: Peking University. Publication: Mitochondrial base editor induces substantial nuclear off-target mutations. Lei Z, Meng H, Liu L, Zhao H, Rao X, Yan Y, Wu H, Liu M, He A, Yi C. Nature. 2022 May 12. pii: 10.1038/s41586-022-04836-5. doi: 10.1038/s41586-022-04836-5. PubMed 35551512.
Backbone
  Vector backbone: pCMV
  Vector type: Mammalian Expression
Growth in bacteria
  Bacterial resistance: Ampicillin, 100 μg/mL
  Growth temperature: 37°C
  Growth strain: DH5alpha
  Copy number: Unknown
Gene/Insert
  Gene/Insert name: COX8A MTS–3xFLAG–ND6 right TALE–G1397 DddA-C–UGI–ATP5B 3'UTR
Terms and licenses: Academic/Nonprofit Terms; Industry Terms: Not Available to Industry
How to cite: ND6-L1397-N_Q1310A_right was a gift from Chengqi Yi (Addgene plasmid # 187849 ; http://n2t.net/addgene:187849 ; RRID:Addgene_187849)
